Addgene plasmid #175777: pSMART Tmem192-3X HA (targeting vector for genomic tagging)
Purpose: pSMART Tmem192-3X HA (targeting vector for genomic tagging)
Depositing lab: Wade Harper. Depositing organization: Harvard Medical School. Publication: Quantitative proteomics reveals the selectivity of ubiquitin-binding autophagy receptors in the turnover of damaged lysosomes by lysophagy. Eapen VV, Swarup S, Hoyer MJ, Paulo JA, Harper JW. eLife. 2021 Sep 29;10. pii: 72328. doi: 10.7554/eLife.72328. PubMed 34585663.
Backbone
  Vector backbone: pSMART
  Vector type: CRISPR
Growth in bacteria
  Bacterial resistance: Ampicillin, 100 μg/mL
  Growth temperature: 37°C
  Growth strain: DH5alpha
  Copy number: Unknown
Gene/Insert
  Gene/Insert name: TMEM192
  Species: H. sapiens (human)
  Entrez Gene: TMEM192
  Cloning method: Gibson Cloning
Terms and licenses: Academic/Nonprofit Terms; Industry Terms: Not Available to Industry
How to cite: pSMART Tmem192-3X HA (targeting vector for genomic tagging) was a gift from Wade Harper (Addgene plasmid # 175777 ; http://n2t.net/addgene:175777 ; RRID:Addgene_175777)
