[The description below was written by a language model from this plasmid's Addgene catalogue record and pLannotate feature annotations shown in this document.]
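Description:
pSMART Tmem192-3X HA is a homology-directed repair donor (targeting vector) built on the pSMART cloning backbone and catalogued as a CRISPR-type plasmid. It is intended for tagging the endogenous human TMEM192 locus, which encodes a lysosomal membrane protein, with a triple HA epitope. The 4,727 nt plasmid is propagated in E. coli through a high-copy ColE1/pUC-type origin and selected with ampicillin via a β-lactamase gene, annotated here as driven by the cat promoter. The tonB, T7Te and T3Te terminators flank the bacterial elements, a typical pSMART design that insulates the cloned insert from vector transcription. The insert was assembled by Gibson cloning.

The payload begins with a fragment of the human TMEM192 coding sequence followed closely by 3xHA sequence (only partially detected by the annotation), an arrangement consistent with a C-terminal in-frame fusion. Downstream lies a selection cassette with the mouse PGK promoter, the puromycin N-acetyltransferase gene and the PGK polyadenylation signal. This cassette is bracketed by two loxP sites in the same orientation, so edited mammalian cells can be enriched with puromycin and the marker then excised by Cre recombinase. The unannotated stretches on either side of this module presumably supply the genomic homology arms, but the record does not define their boundaries. No guide RNA or Cas9 is present, so the nuclease components must be supplied separately. The associated publication concerns proteomic analysis of damaged-lysosome turnover by lysophagy, and endogenous TMEM192-HA tagging is commonly used for affinity isolation of lysosomes, though the record itself states only genomic tagging as the purpose.
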