Features (pLannotate 1.2.2; 14 found; start..end, strand, type, name):
    252..704     +  polyA_signal   PGK poly(A) signal: mouse phosphoglycerate kinase 1 polyadenylation signal
    731..764     -  protein_bind   loxP: Cre-mediated recombination occurs in the 8-bp core sequence (GCATACAT). Cre recombinase
   1298..1329    +  terminator     tonB terminator: bidirectional E. coli tonB-P14 transcription terminator
   1330..1432    +  promoter       cat promoter: promoter of the E. coli cat gene encoding chloramphenicol acetyltransferase
   1433..2293    +  CDS            AmpR: β-lactamase; bla; confers resistance to ampicillin, carbenicillin, and related antibiotics
   2317..2344    +  terminator     T7Te terminator: phage T7 early transcription terminator
   2356..2943    -  rep_origin     ori: high-copy-number ColE1/pMB1/pBR322/pUC origin of replication
   2965..2994    -  terminator     T3Te terminator: phage T3 early transcription terminator
   3401..3538    +  CDS            TMEM192 (fragment): TM192_HUMAN - Experimental evidence at protein level: Swiss-Prot protein existence level 1. From Homo sapiens (Human).
   3566..3588    +  CDS            3xHA (fragment): three tandem HA epitope tags
   3716..3749    -  protein_bind   loxP: Cre-mediated recombination occurs in the 8-bp core sequence (GCATACAT). Cre recombinase
   3810..4156    +  promoter       PGK promoter (fragment): mouse phosphoglycerate kinase 1 promoter
   4149..4262    +  promoter       PGK promoter (fragment): mouse phosphoglycerate kinase 1 promoter
   4302..174     +  CDS            PuroR (fragment) (across the origin): puromycin N-acetyltransferase; pac from Streptomyces; confers resistance to puromycin
>Addgene plasmid #175777 | pSMART Tmem192-3X HA (targeting vector for genomic tagging) | addgene full sequence | sequence record 346729 | Addgene NGS Result
GTCGTGCTCCCCGGAGTGGAGGCGGCCGAGCGCGCCGGGGTGCCCGCCTTCCTGGAGACCTCCGCGCCCC
ACAACCTCCCCTTCTACGAGCGGCTCGGCTTCACCGTCACCGCCGACGTCGAGGTGCCCGAAGGACCGCG
CACCTGGTGCATGACCCGCAAGCCCGGTGCCTGACGCCCGCCCCACGACCCGCAGCGCCCGACCGAAAGG
AGCGCACGACCCCATGCATCGATGATATCAGATCCCCGGGATGCAGAAATTGATGATCTATTAAACAATA
AAGATGTCCACTAAAATGGAAGTTTTTCCTGTCATACTTTGTTAAGAAGGGTGAGAACAGAGTACCTACA
TTTTGAATGGAAGGATTGGAGCTACGGGGGTGGGGGTGGGGTGGGATTAGATAAATGCCTGCTCTTTACT
GAAGGCTCTTTACTATTGCTTTATGATAATGTTTCATAGTTGGATATCATAATTTAAACAAGCAAAACCA
AATTAAGGGCCAGCTCATTCCTCCCACTCATGATCTATAGATCTATAGATCTCTCGTGGGATCATTGTTT
TTCTCTTGATTCCCACTTTGTGGTTCTAAGTACTGTGGTTTCCAAATGTGTCAGTTTCATAGCCTGAAGA
ACGAGATCAGCAGCCTCTGTTCCACATACACTTCATTCTCAGTATTGTTTTGCCAAGTTCTAATTCCATC
AGAAGCTGGTCGAGATCCGGAACCCTTAATATAACTTCGTATAATGTATGCTATACGTAGTTATTAGGTC
CCTCGAAGAGGTTCACTAGGCGCGCGAGGCTCACGGTCATGACAGCAATTGCAGAGGAACCCAGAGTAAT
TGAGACTGACTGACCACCTGACAAGCTGCCACGGGGAACTGCAGCTTTTGCTGAATAGCATTTTACAGTG
TTTGTTGGAAACCTGAATTTGGTTCTGACTTCTGTGGCTGTTTAAAATATAGGGCTTGTGGGTCACTTGA
AAAGTACCTGTAGAAGCCCGGATAACTTGAGGGGAATGTCTGTTTGTACTTTTGGAAATTATTTAACTGC
TTGGTTTATCCTAGGATCAGAGGCTAAACAACTCCATAGTCAACACTTTTCCACCTGACATTAGAACCCT
GTAATGATTTCATTATGGATAGGGGAAGTCTAACAAGACAATCGATTTTAAACAGGGTTTTAATCAAATA
AGTTCTTCCCACTTTTAAGCTGATGAAAGAAGTCATTATTTCTTGTGAATATTTTTTCCTGGAGAGCCTT
ATCATGTATTAAATCATACCTGACCTCCATAGCAGAAAGTCAAAAGCCTCCGACCGGAGGCTTTTGACTT
GATCGGCACGTAAGAGGTTCCAACTTTCACCATAATGAAATAAGATCACTACCGGGCGTATTTTTTGAGT
TATCGAGATTTTCAGGAGCTAAGGAAGCTAAAATGAGTATTCAACATTTCCGTGTCGCCCTTATTCCCTT
TTTTGCGGCATTTTGCCTTCCTGTTTTTGCTCACCCAGAAACGCTGGTGAAAGTAAAAGATGCTGAAGAT
CAGTTGGGTGCACGAGTGGGTTACATCGAACTGGATCTCAACAGCGGTAAGATCCTTGAGAGTTTACGCC
CCGAAGAACGTTTTCCAATGATGAGCACTTTTAAAGTTCTGCTATGTGGCGCGGTATTATCCCGTATTGA
CGCCGGGCAAGAGCAACTCGGTCGCCGCATACACTATTCTCAGAATGACTTGGTTGAGTACTCACCAGTC
ACAGAAAAGCATCTCACGGATGGCATGACAGTAAGAGAATTATGCAGTGCTGCCATAACCATGAGTGATA
ACACTGCGGCCAACTTACTTCTGGCAACGATCGGAGGACCGAAGGAGCTAACCGCTTTTTTGCACAACAT
GGGGGATCATGTAACTCGCCTTGATCGTTGGGAACCGGAGCTGAATGAAGCCATACCAAACGACGAGCGT
GACACCACGATGCCTGTAGCAATGGCAACAACGTTGCGCAAACTATTAACTGGCGAACTACTTACTCTAG
CTTCCCGGCAACAATTAATAGACTGGATGGAGGCGGATAAAGTTGCAGGATCACTTCTGCGCTCGGCCCT
CCCGGCTGGCTGGTTTATTGCTGATAAATCTGGAGCCGGTGAGCGTGGGTCTCGCGGTATCATTGCAGCA
CTGGGGCCAGATGGTAAGCCCTCCCGCATCGTAGTTATCTACACGACGGGGAGTCAGGCAACTATGGATG
AACGAAATAGACAGATCGCTGAGATAGGTGCCTCACTGATTAAGCATTGGTAATGAGGGCCCAAATGTAA
TCACCTGGCTCACCTTCGGGTGGGCCTTTCTGCGTTGCTGGCGTTTTTCCATAGGCTCCGCCCCCCTGAC
GAGCATCACAAAAATCGATGCTCAAGTCAGAGGTGGCGAAACCCGACAGGACTATAAAGATACCAGGCGT
TTCCCCCTGGAAGCTCCCTCGTGCGCTCTCCTGTTCCGACCCTGCCGCTTACCGGATACCTGTCCGCCTT
TCTCCCTTCGGGAAGCGTGGCGCTTTCTCATAGCTCACGCTGTAGGTATCTCAGTTCGGTGTAGGTCGTT
CGCTCCAAGCTGGGCTGTGTGCACGAACCCCCCGTTCAGCCCGACCGCTGCGCCTTATCCGGTAACTATC
GTCTTGAGTCCAACCCGGTAAGACACGACTTATCGCCACTGGCAGCAGCCACTGGTAACAGGATTAGCAG
AGCGAGGTATGTAGGCGGTGCTACAGAGTTCTTGAAGTGGTGGCCTAACTACGGCTACACTAGAAGAACA
GTATTTGGTATCTGCGCTCTGCTGAAGCCAGTTACCTCGGAAAAAGAGTTGGTAGCTCTTGATCCGGCAA
ACAAACCACCGCTGGTAGCGGTGGTTTTTTTGTTTGCAAGCAGCAGATTACGCGCAGAAAAAAAGGATCT
CAAGAAGATCCTTTGATTTTCTACCGAAGAAAGGCCCACCCGTGAAGGTGAGCCAGTGAGTTGATTGCAG
TCCAGTTACGCTGGAGTCTGAGGCTCGTCCTGAATGATATCAAGCTTGAATTAGTTCCTTTATTTATCTT
TAAACGCCATTTAAGTTGATTACTTATACTCAATTATCTTACTCTAACAAATTAGGATCCTTCTTAAATA
AAGCAATGATGGCCTTTTTTAAAACATAGAGGTGTGAAAGTTTATAGCATTTTAAATTTATTTCAAGAGT
AGAAGTTACTAAAATGATTTATGAAAATAATCTTATTTGGCAATATTACCCTGGCTTCTGACATCTAAGA
AAAGGTGGCAAATACAATATGCTTTACTAAAAACTAGTAGGTACTCATTTGCAAAGACACTAATGAGTAT
TGGTGAATATGTGTAACCCATTTATATCTTGATTACTTGCAGAACTATTTCAAGCCTAGAAGAAATTGTT
GAAAAGCAAGGAGACACCATTGAATACCTGAAGCGACACAATGCGCTGCTGAGTAAGCGATTGTTGGCTC
TCACTTCCTCAGACCTGGGCTGTCAGCCAAGCAGGACAGGAGGCTCAGGAGGCTCAGGAGGCTCATATCC
CTATGACGTGCCTGATTACGCCGGCACAGGATCCTACCCCTATGATGTGCCTGACTACGCTGGCAGCGCC
GGATACCCTTATGATGTGCCTGATTATGCTGGAGGGAGCGGCTAAGAATTCCGATCATATTCAATAACCC
TTAATATAACTTCGTATAATGTATGCTATACGAAGTTATTAGGTCTGAAGAGGAGTTTACGTCCAGCCAA
GCTTAGGATCTCGACCTCGAAATTCTACCGGGTAGGGGAGGCGCTTTTCCCAAGGCAGTCTGGAGCATGC
GCTTTAGCAGCCCCGCTGGGCACTTGGCGCTACACAAGTGGCCTCTGGCCTCGCACACATTCCACATCCA
CCGGTAGGCGCCAACCGGCTCCGTTCTTTGGTGGCCCCTTCGCGCCACCTTCTACTCCTCCCCTAGTCAG
GAAGTTCCCCCCCGCCCCGCAGCTCGCGTCGTGCAGGACGTGACAAATGGAAGTAGCACGTCTCACTAGT
CTCGTGCAGATGGACAGCACCGCTGAGCAATGGAAGCGGGTAGGCCTTTGGGGCAGCGGCCAATAGCAGC
TTTGCTCCTTCGCTTTCTGGGCTCAGGGGCGGGGCGGGCGCCCGAAGGTCCTCCGGAGGCCCGGCATTCT
GCACGCTTCAAAAGCGCACGTCTGCCGCGCTGTTCTCCTCTTCCTCATCTCCGGGCCTTTCGACCTGCAT
CCATCTAGATCTCGAGCAGCTGAAGCTTACCATGACCGAGTACAAGCCCACGGTGCGCCTCGCCACCCGC
GACGACGTCCCCAGGGCCGTACGCACCCTCGCCGCCGCGTTCGCCGACTACCCCGCCACGCGCCACACCG
TCGATCCGGACCGCCACATCGAGCGGGTCACCGAGCTGCAAGAACTCTTCCTCACGCGCGTCGGGCTCGA
CATCGGCAAGGTGTGGGTCGCGGACGACGGCGCCGCGGTGGCGGTCTGGACCACGCCGGAGAGCGTCGAA
GCGGGGGCGGTGTTCGCCGAGATCGGCCCGCGCATGGCCGAGTTGAGCGGTTCCCGGCTGGCCGCGCAGC
AACAGATGGAAGGCCTCCTGGCGCCGCACCGGCCCAAGGAGCCCGCGTGGTTCCTGGCCACCGTCGGCGT
CTCGCCCGACCACCAGGGCAAGGGTCTGGGCAGCGCC
